>Addgene plasmid #103746 | LSB-hsa-miR-887-3p | depositor full sequence | sequence record 196540 | Full Sequence
AATTGAGGGGATAACGCAGGAAAGAACATGTGAGCAAAAGGCCAGCAAAAGGCCAGGAACCGTAAAAAGG
CCGCGTTGCTGGCGTTTTTCCATAGGCTCCGCCCCCCTGACGAGCATCACAAAAATCGACGCTCAAGTCA
GAGGTGGCGAAACCCGACAGGACTATAAAGATACCAGGCGTTTCCCCCTGGAAGCTCCCTCGTGCGCTCT
CCTGTTCCGACCCTGCCGCTTACCGGATACCTGTCCGCCTTTCTCCCTTCGGGAAGCGTGGCGCTTTCTC
ATAGCTCACGCTGTAGGTATCTCAGTTCGGTGTAGGTCGTTCGCTCCAAGCTGGGCTGTGTGCACGAACC
CCCCGTTCAGCCCGACCGCTGCGCCTTATCCGGTAACTATCGTCTTGAGTCCAACCCGGTAAGACACGAC
TTATCGCCACTGGCAGCAGCCACTGGTAACAGGATTAGCAGAGCGAGGTATGTAGGCGGTGCTACAGAGT
TCTTGAAGTGGTGGCCTAACTACGGCTACACTAGAAGAACAGTATTTGGTATCTGCGCTCTGCTGAAGCC
AGTTACCTTCGGAAAAAGAGTTGGTAGCTCTTGATCCGGCAAACAAACCACCGCTGGTAGCGGTGGTTTT
TTTGTTTGCAAGCAGCAGATTACGCGCAGAAAAAAAGGATCTCAAGAAGATCCTTTGATCTTTTCTACGG
GGTCTGACGCTCAGTGGAACGAAAACTCACGTTAAGGGATTTTGGTCATGAGATTATCAAAAAGGATCTT
CACCTAGATCCTTTTAAATTAAAAATGAAGTTTTAAATCAATCTAAAGTATATATGAGTAAACTTGGTCT
GACAGTTACCAATGCTTAATCAGTGAGGCACCTATCTCAGCGATCTGTCTATTTCGTTCATCCATAGTTG
CCTGACTCCCCGTCGTGTAGATAACTACGATACGGGAGGGCTTACCATCTGGCCCCAGTGCTGCAATGAT
ACCGCGAGAACCACGCTCACCGGCTCCAGATTTATCAGCAATAAACCAGCCAGCCGGAAGGGCCGAGCGC
AGAAGTGGTCCTGCAACTTTATCCGCCTCCATCCAGTCTATTAATTGTTGCCGGGAAGCTAGAGTAAGTA
GTTCGCCAGTTAATAGTTTGCGCAACGTTGTTGCCATTGCTACAGGCATCGTGGTGTCACGCTCGTCGTT
TGGTATGGCTTCATTCAGCTCCGGTTCCCAACGATCAAGGCGAGTTACATGATCCCCCATGTTGTGCAAA
AAAGCGGTTAGCTCCTTCGGTCCTCCGATCGTTGTCAGAAGTAAGTTGGCCGCAGTGTTATCACTCATGG
TTATGGCAGCACTGCATAATTCTCTTACTGTCATGCCATCCGTAAGATGCTTTTCTGTGACTGGTGAGTA
CTCAACCAAGTCATTCTGAGAATAGTGTATGCGGCGACCGAGTTGCTCTTGCCCGGCGTCAATACGGGAT
AATACCGCGCCACATAGCAGAACTTTAAAAGTGCTCATCATTGGAAAACGTTCTTCGGGGCGAAAACTCT
CAAGGATCTTACCGCTGTTGAGATCCAGTTCGATGTAACCCACTCGTGCACCCAACTGATCTTCAGCATC
TTTTACTTTCACCAGCGTTTCTGGGTGAGCAAAAACAGGAAGGCAAAATGCCGCAAAAAAGGGAATAAGG
GCGACACGGAAATGTTGAATACTCATACTCTTCCTTTTTCAATATTATTGAAGCATTTATCAGGGTTATT
GTCTCATGAGCGGATACATATTTGAATGTAGCTCCGAATTTCTCGAGGGCTTGTCGACGACGGCGGTCTC
CGTCGTCAGGATCATGAATTCGACCCGCCTGCCACCATGACCGAGTACAAGCCCACGGTGCGCCTCGCCA
CCCGCGACGACGTCCCCCGGGCCGTACGCACCCTCGCCGCCGCGTTCGCCGACTACCCCGCCACGCGCCA
CACCGTCGACCCGGACCGCCACATCGAGCGGGTCACCGAGCTGCAAGAACTCTTCCTCACGCGCGTCGGG
CTCGACATCGGCAAGGTGTGGGTCGCGGACGACGGCGCCGCGGTGGCGGTCTGGACCACGCCGGAGAGCG
TCGAAGCGGGGGCGGTGTTCGCCGAGATCGGCCCGCGCATGGCCGAGTTGAGCGGTTCCCGGCTGGCCGC
GCAGCAACAGATGGAAGGCCTCCTGGCGCCGCACCGGCCCAAGGAGCCCGCGTGGTTCCTGGCCACCGTC
GGCGTCTCGCCCGACCACCAGGGCAAGGGTCTGGGCAGCGCCGTCGTGCTCCCCGGAGTGGAGGCGGCCG
AGCGCGCCGGGGTGCCCGCCTTCCTGGAGACATCCGCGCCCCGCAACCTCCCCTTCTACGAGCGGCTCGG
CTTCACCGTCACCGCCGACGTCGAGGTGCCCGAAGGACCGCGCACCTGGTGCATGACCCGCAAGCCCGGT
GCCTGATACGCGTGAATTCACTCCTCAGGTGCAGGCTGCCTATCAGAAGGTGGTGGCTGGTGTGGCCAAT
GCCCTGGCTCACAAATACCACTGAGATCTTTTTCCCTCTGCCAAAAATTATGGGGACATCATGAAGCCCC
TTGAGCATCTGACTTCTGGCTAATAAAGGAAATTTATTTTCATTGCAATAGTGTGTTGGAATTTTTTGTG
TCTCTCACTCGGAAGGACATATGGGAGGGCAAATCATTTAAAACATCAGAATGAGTATTTGGTTTAGAGT
TTGGCAACATATGCCCATATGCTGGCTGCCATGAACAAAGGTTGGCTATAAAGAGGTCATCAGTATATGA
AACAGCCCCCTGCTGTCCATTCCTTATTCCATAGAAAAGCCTTGACTTGAGGTTAGATTTTTTTTATATT
TTGTTTTGTGTTATTTTTTTCTTTAACATCCCTAAAATTTTCCTTACATGTTTTACTAGCCAGATTTTTC
CTCCTCTCCTGACTACTCCCAGTCATAGCTGTCCCTCTTCTCTTATGGAGATCCCTCGACCTGCAGCCCA
AGCTTGAATTCTCTAGAATTACCCTGTTATCCCTATGCTTGGTTTACCGAGCTCTTATTGGTTTTCAAAC
TTCATTGACTGTGCCCAACGCGCCTGGGAGCTCACGGGGACAGCCCCCCCCCAAAGCCCCCAGGGATGTA
ATTACGTCCCTCCCCCGCTAGGGGGCAGCAGCGAGCCGCCCGGGGCTCCGCTCCGGTCCGGCGCTCCCCC
CGCATCCCCGAGCCGGCAGCGTGCGGGGACAGCCCGGGCACGGGGAAGGTGGCACGGGATCGCTTTCCTC
TGAACGCTTCTCGCTGCTCTTTGAGCCTGCAGACACCTGGGGGGATACGGGGAAAAAGCTAGGCTGAAAG
ACCGGTTCTTAGAATGACACGCGCCTGGGAGCTCACGGGGACAGCCCCCCCCCAAAGCCCCCAGGGATGT
AATTACGTCCCTCCCCCGCTAGGGGGCAGCAGCGAGCCGCCCGGGGCTCCGCTCCGGTCCGGCGCTCCCC
CCGCATCCCCGAGCCGGCAGCGTGCGGGGACAGCCCGGGCACGGGGAAGGTGGCACGGGATCGCTTTCCT
CTGAACGCTTCTCGCTGCTCTTTGAGCCTGCAGACACCTGGGGGGATACGGGGAAAAAGCTAACTTCTGA
GACGACAACTTTGTATAGAAAAGTTGGCTCCGAATTCGCCCTTGACAGCAGAGATCCAGTTTGGTTAATT
AATTGGCTCCGGTGCCCGTCAGTGGGCAGAGCGCACATCGCCCACAGTCCCCGAGAAGTTGTGGGGAGGG
GTCGGCAATTGAACCGGTGCCTAGAGAAGGTGGCGCGGGGTAAACTGGGAAAGTGATGTCGTGTACTGGC
TCCGCCTTTTTCCCGAGGGTGGGGGAGAACCGTATATAAGTGCAGTAGTCGCCGTGAACGTTCTTTTTCG
CAACGGGTTTGCCGCCAGAACACAGGTAAGTGCCGTGTGTGGTTCCCGCGGGCCTGGCCTCTTTACGGGT
TATGGCCCTTGCGTGCCTTGAATTACTTCCACCTGGCTGCAGTACGTGATTCTTGATCCCGAGCTTCGGG
TTGGAAGTGGGTGGGAGAGTTCGAGGCCTTGCGCTTAAGGAGCCCCTTCGCCTCGTGCTTGAGTTGAGGC
CTGGCCTGGGCGCTGGGGCCGCCGCGTGCGAATCTGGTGGCACCTTCGCGCCTGTCTCGCTGCTTTCGAT
AAGTCTCTAGCCATTTAAAATTTTTGATGACCTGCTGCGACGCTTTTTTTCTGGCAAGATAGTCTTGTAA
ATGCGGGCCAAGATCTGCACACTGGTATTTCGGTTTTTGGGGCCGCGGGCGGCGACGGGGCCCGTGCGTC
CCAGCGCACATGTTCGGCGAGGCGGGGCCTGCGAGCGCGGCCACCGAGAATCGGACGGGGGTAGTCTCAA
GCTGGCCGGCCTGCTCTGGTGCCTGGCCTCGCGCCGCCGTGTATCGCCCCGCCCTGGGCGGCAAGGCTGG
CCCGGTCGGCACCAGTTGCGTGAGCGGAAAGATGGCCGCTTCCCGGCCCTGCTGCAGGGAGCTCAAAATG
GAGGACGCGGCGCTCGGGAGAGCGGGCGGGTGAGTCACCCACACAAAGGAAAAGGGCCTTTCCGTCCTCA
GCCGTCGCTTCATGTGACTCCACGGAGTACCGGGCGCCGTCCAGGCACCTCGATTAGTTCTCGAGCTTTT
GGAGTACGTCGTCTTTAGGTTGGGGGGAGGGGTTTTATGCGATGGAGTTTCCCCACACTGAGTGGGTGGA
GACTGAAGTTAGGCCAGCTTGGCACTTGATGTAATTCTCCTTGGAATTTGCCCTTTTTGAGTTTGGATCT
TGGTTCATTCTCAAGCCTCAGACAGTGGTTCAAAGTTTTTTTCTTCCATTTCAGGTGTCGTGAGAAGGGC
GAATTCGACCCAAGTTTGTACAAAAAAGCAGGCTGGATCCAGGTGCCACCATGGTGAGCGAGCTGATTAA
GGAGAACATGCACATGAAGCTGTACATGGAGGGCACCGTGAACAACCACCACTTCAAGTGCACATCCGAG
GGCGAAGGCAAGCCCTACGAGGGCACCCAGACCATGAGAATCAAGGCGGTCGAGGGCGGCCCTCTCCCCT
TCGCCTTCGACATCCTGGCTACCAGCTTCATGTACGGCAGCAAAACCTTCATCAACCACACCCAGGGCAT
CCCCGACTTCTTTAAGCAGTCCTTCCCCGAGGGCTTCACATGGGAGAGAGTCACCACATACGAAGATGGG
GGCGTGCTGACCGCTACCCAGGACACCAGCCTCCAGGACGGCTGCCTCATCTACAACGTCAAGATCAGAG
GGGTGAACTTCCCATCCAACGGCCCTGTGATGCAGAAGAAAACACTCGGCTGGGAGGCCTCCACCGAGAC
ACTGTACCCCGCTGACGGCGGCCTGGAAGGCAGAGCCGACATGGCCCTGAAGCTCGTGGGCGGGGGCCAC
CTGATCTGCAACCTTAAGACCACATACAGATCCAAGAAACCCGCTAAGAACCTCAAGATGCCCGGCGTCT
ACTATGTGGACAGGAGACTGGAAAGAATCAAGGAGGCCGACAAAGAGACATACGTCGAGCAGCACGAGGT
GGCTGTGGCCAGATACTGCGACCTCCCTAGCAAACTGGGGCACAAACTTAATTGAGAATTCTACCACCCA
GCTTTCTTGTACAAAGTGGTACGTCTCAAGACCAGAGGTCTCTGCTTACGAGACACCTCGGGATGGCGCC
CGTTCACCCTCGGGATGGCGCCCGTTCACCCTCGGGATGGCGCCCGTTCACCCTCGGGATGGCGCCCGTT
CACCAACCAGAAGAGACCTGTGCTTCACTCCTCAGGTGCAGGCTGCCTATCAGAAGGTGGTGGCTGGTGT
GGCCAATGCCCTGGCTCACAAATACCACTGAGATCTTTTTCCCTCTGCCAAAAATTATGGGGACATCATG
AAGCCCCTTGAGCATCTGACTTCTGGCTAATAAAGGAAATTTATTTTCATTGCAATAGTGTGTTGGAATT
TTTTGTGTCTCTCACTCGGAAGGACATATGGGAGGGCAAATCATTTAAAACATCAGAATGAGTATTTGGT
TTAGAGTTTGGCAACATATGCCCATATGCTGGCTGCCATGAACAAAGGTTGGCTATAAAGAGGTCATCAG
TATATGAAACAGCCCCCTGCTGTCCATTCCTTATTCCATAGAAAAGCCTTGACTTGAGGTTAGATTTTTT
TTATATTTTGTTTTGTGTTATTTTTTTCTTTAACATCCCTAAAATTTTCCTTACATGTTTTACTAGCCAG
ATTTTTCCTCCTCTCCTGACTACTCCCAGTCATAGCTGTCCCTCTTCTCTTATGGAGATCCCGAGCGGTG
CGTTTTTATGCTTGTAGTATTGTATAATGTTTTTAAGATCCAAGCTTCTGACCTCTTCTCTTCCTCCCAC
AGGGCCTCGAGACAATTGCATCGATGGTACCAGTGAAAGTCTGCAATGAATTCGAGTTGGCGCGCCTGTC
ATTCTAAATCTCTCTTTCAGCCTAAAGCTTTTTCCCCGTATCCCCCCAGGTGTCTGCAGGCTCAAAGAGC
AGCGAGAAGCGTTCAGAGGAAAGCGATCCCGTGCCACCTTCCCCGTGCCCGGGCTGTCCCCGCACGCTGC
CGGCTCGGGGATGCGGGGGGAGCGCCGGACCGGAGCGGAGCCCCGGGCGGCTCGCTGCTGCCCCCTAGCG
GGGGAGGGACGTAATTACATCCCTGGGGGCTTTGGGAGGGGGCTGTCCCCGTGAGCTCCCAGGCGCGCCT
GTCATTCTAAATCTCTCTTTCAGCCTAAAGCTTTTTCCCCGTATCCCCCCAGGTGTCTGCAGGCTCAAAG
AGCAGCGAGAAGCGTTCAGAGGAAAGCGATCCCGTGCCACCTTCCCCGTGCCCGGGCTGTCCCCGCACGC
TGCCGGCTCGGGGATGCGGGGGGAGCGCCGGACCGGAGCGGAGCCCCGGGCGGCTCGCTGCTGCCCCCTA
GCGGGGGAGGGACGTAATTACATCCCTGGGGGCTTTGGGGGGGGGCTGTCCCCGTGAGCTCCCAGGCGCG
CCAACTCGGTACCGTATCGATGTCGACGTTAACGCTAGTGATATCAACTTTGTATAGAAAAGTTGGCTCC
GAATTCGCCCTTGACAGCAGAGATCCAGTTTGGTTAATTAATTGGCTCCGGTGCCCGTCAGTGGGCAGAG
CGCACATCGCCCACAGTCCCCGAGAAGTTGTGGGGAGGGGTCGGCAATTGAACCGGTGCCTAGAGAAGGT
GGCGCGGGGTAAACTGGGAAAGTGATGTCGTGTACTGGCTCCGCCTTTTTCCCGAGGGTGGGGGAGAACC
GTATATAAGTGCAGTAGTCGCCGTGAACGTTCTTTTTCGCAACGGGTTTGCCGCCAGAACACAGGTAAGT
GCCGTGTGTGGTTCCCGCGGGCCTGGCCTCTTTACGGGTTATGGCCCTTGCGTGCCTTGAATTACTTCCA
CCTGGCTGCAGTACGTGATTCTTGATCCCGAGCTTCGGGTTGGAAGTGGGTGGGAGAGTTCGAGGCCTTG
CGCTTAAGGAGCCCCTTCGCCTCGTGCTTGAGTTGAGGCCTGGCCTGGGCGCTGGGGCCGCCGCGTGCGA
ATCTGGTGGCACCTTCGCGCCTGTCTCGCTGCTTTCGATAAGTCTCTAGCCATTTAAAATTTTTGATGAC
CTGCTGCGACGCTTTTTTTCTGGCAAGATAGTCTTGTAAATGCGGGCCAAGATCTGCACACTGGTATTTC
GGTTTTTGGGGCCGCGGGCGGCGACGGGGCCCGTGCGTCCCAGCGCACATGTTCGGCGAGGCGGGGCCTG
CGAGCGCGGCCACCGAGAATCGGACGGGGGTAGTCTCAAGCTGGCCGGCCTGCTCTGGTGCCTGGCCTCG
CGCCGCCGTGTATCGCCCCGCCCTGGGCGGCAAGGCTGGCCCGGTCGGCACCAGTTGCGTGAGCGGAAAG
ATGGCCGCTTCCCGGCCCTGCTGCAGGGAGCTCAAAATGGAGGACGCGGCGCTCGGGAGAGCGGGCGGGT
GAGTCACCCACACAAAGGAAAAGGGCCTTTCCGTCCTCAGCCGTCGCTTCATGTGACTCCACGGAGTACC
GGGCGCCGTCCAGGCACCTCGATTAGTTCTCGAGCTTTTGGAGTACGTCGTCTTTAGGTTGGGGGGAGGG
GTTTTATGCGATGGAGTTTCCCCACACTGAGTGGGTGGAGACTGAAGTTAGGCCAGCTTGGCACTTGATG
TAATTCTCCTTGGAATTTGCCCTTTTTGAGTTTGGATCTTGGTTCATTCTCAAGCCTCAGACAGTGGTTC
AAAGTTTTTTTCTTCCATTTCAGGTGTCGTGAGAAGGGCGAATTCGACCCAAGTTTGTACAAAAAAGCAG
GCTCGCCACCATGGTGAGCAAGGGCGAGGAGCTGTTCACCGGGGTGGTGCCCATCCTGGTCGAGCTGGAC
GGCGACGTAAACGGCCACAAGTTCAGCGTGAGGGGCGAGGGCGAGGGCGATGCCACCAACGGCAAGCTGA
CCCTGAAGTTCATCTGCACCACCGGCAAGCTGCCCGTGCCCTGGCCCACCCTCGTGACCACCCTGAGCCA
CGGCGTGCAGTGCTTCGCCCGCTACCCCGACCACATGAAGCAGCACGACTTCTTCAAGTCCGCCATGCCC
GAAGGCTACGTCCAGGAGCGCACCATCTTCTTCAAGGACGACGGCACCTACAAGACCCGCGCCGAGGTGA
AGTTCGAGGGCGACACCCTAGTGAACCGCATCGAGCTGAAGGGCGTCGACTTCAAGGAGGACGGCAACAT
CCTGGGGCACAAGCTGGAGTACAACTTCAACAGCCACAACATCTATATCATGGCCGTCAAGCAGAAGAAC
GGCATCAAGGTGAACTTCAAGATCCGCCACAACGTGGAGGACGGCAGCGTGCAGCTCGCCGACCACTACC
AGCAGAACACCCCCATCGGCGACGGCCCCGTGCTGCTGCCCGACAGCCACTACCTGAGCACCCAGTCCGT
GCTGAGCAAAGACCCCAACGAGAAGCGCGATCACATGGTCCTGCTGGAGTTCCGCACCGCCGCCGGGATC
ACTCTCGGCATGGACGAGCTGTACAAGTAATACCACCCAGCTTTCTTGTACAAAGTGGTACGCGTGAATT
CACTCCTCAGGTGCAGGCTGCCTATCAGAAGGTGGTGGCTGGTGTGGCCAATGCCCTGGCTCACAAATAC
CACTGAGATCTTTTTCCCTCTGCCAAAAATTATGGGGACATCATGAAGCCCCTTGAGCATCTGACTTCTG
GCTAATAAAGGAAATTTATTTTCATTGCAATAGTGTGTTGGAATTTTTTGTGTCTCTCACTCGGAAGGAC
ATATGGGAGGGCAAATCATTTAAAACATCAGAATGAGTATTTGGTTTAGAGTTTGGCAACATATGCCCAT
ATGCTGGCTGCCATGAACAAAGGTTGGCTATAAAGAGGTCATCAGTATATGAAACAGCCCCCTGCTGTCC
ATTCCTTATTCCATAGAAAAGCCTTGACTTGAGGTTAGATTTTTTTTATATTTTGTTTTGTGTTATTTTT
TTCTTTAACATCCCTAAAATTTTCCTTACATGTTTTACTAGCCAGATTTTTCCTCCTCTCCTGACTACTC
CCAGTCATAGCTGTCCCTCTTCTCTTATGGAGATCCCTCGACCTGCAGCCCAAGCTTGGCGTAATCATGG
TCATAGCTGTTTCCTGTGTGAAATTGTTATCCGCTCACAATTCCACACAACATACGAGCCGGAAGCATAA
AGTGTAAAGCCTGGGGTGCCTAATGAGTGAGCTAACTCACATTAATTGCGTTGCGCTCACTGCCCGCTTT
CCAGTCGGGAAACCTGTCGTGCCAGCGGATCGACAGTACTAAGCTTGGTCTAATACCCAATCTCTCGTCT
TATCCAGATGTTTTATACGCCTCTGGCCCGTGTCTCAAAATCTCTGATGTTACATTGCACAAGATAAAAT
AATATCATCATGAACAATAAAACTGTCTGCTTACATAAACAGTAATACAAGGGGTGTTATGAGCCATATT
CAACGGGAAACGTCGAGGCCGCGATTAAATTCCAACATGGATGCTGATTTATATGGGTATAAATGGGCTC
GCGATAATGTCGGGCAATCAGGTGCGACAATCTATCGCTTGTATGGGAAGCCCGATGCGCCAGAGTTGTT
TCTGAAACATGGCAAAGGTAGCGTTGCCAATGATGTTACAGATGAGATGGTCAGACTAAACTGGCTGACG
GAATTTATGCCTCTTCCGACCATCAAGCATTTTATCCGTACTCCTGATGATGCATGGTTACTCACCACTG
CGATCCCCGGAAAAACAGCATTCCAGGTATTAGAAGAATATCCTGATTCAGGTGAAAATATTGTTGATGC
GCTGGCAGTGTTCCTGCGCCGGTTGCATTCGATTCCTGTTTGTAATTGTCCTTTTAACAGCGATCGCGTA
TTTCGTCTCGCTCAGGCGCAATCACGAATGAATAACGGTTTGGTTGATGCGAGTGATTTTGATGACGAGC
GTAATGGCTGGCCTGTTGAACAAGTCTGGAAAGAAATGCATAAACTTTTGCCATTCTCACCGGATTCAGT
CGTCACTCATGGTGATTTCTCACTTGATAACCTTATTTTTGACGAGGGGAAATTAATAGGTTGTATTGAT
GTTGGACGAGTCGGAATCGCAGACCGATACCAGGATCTTGCCATCCTATGGAACTGCCTCGGTGAGTTTT
CTCCTTCATTACAGAAACGGCTTTTTCAAAAATATGGTATTGATAATCCTGATATGAATAAATTGCAGTT
TCATTTGATGCTCGATGAGTTTTTCTAATCAGAATTGGTTAATTGGTTGTAACACTGGCAGAGCATTACG
CTGACTTGACGGGACGGCGCAAGCTCATGACCAAAATCCCTTAACGTGAGTTACGCGTCGTTCCACTGAG
CGTCAGAGGTATCACTAGTATTACAGAGGTAAGTTATAACAGTCGCCTAACCC
Features (pLannotate 1.2.2; 28 found; start..end, strand, type, name):
     87..675     -  rep_origin     ori: high-copy-number ColE1/pMB1/pBR322/pUC origin of replication
    846..1706    -  CDS            AmpR: β-lactamase; bla; confers resistance to ampicillin, carbenicillin, and related antibiotics
   1707..1778    -  promoter       AmpR promoter: bla
   1857..2456    +  CDS            PuroR: puromycin N-acetyltransferase; pac from Streptomyces alboniger; confers resistance to puromycin
   2461..2541    +  CDS            HBB (fragment): HBB_PONPY - Experimental evidence at transcript level: Swiss-Prot protein existence level 2. Involved in oxygen transport from the lung to the various peripheral tissues. From Pongo pygmaeus (Bornean orangutan).
   2612..2667    +  polyA_signal   β-globin poly(A) signal: rabbit β-globin polyadenylation signal (Gil and Proudfoot, 1987)
   3646..3666    +  protein_bind   attB4: mutant version of attB; core recombination site for the Gateway® BP reaction BP Clonase™
   3734..3945    +  promoter       EF-1α core promoter: core promoter for human elongation factor EF-1α
   3946..4884    +  intron         EF-1α intron A: intron upstream of the start codon of human EF-1α
   4911..4931    +  protein_bind   attB1: mutant version of attB; core recombination site for the Gateway® BP reaction BP Clonase™
   4951..5646    +  CDS            mKate2: mKate2 is a basic (constitutively fluorescent) red fluorescent protein published in 2009, derived from Entacmaea quadricolor. It is reported to be a rapidly-maturing monomer with moderate acid sensitivity.
   5666..5690    -  protein_bind   attB2: mutant version of attB; recombination site for the Gateway® BP reaction BP Clonase™
   5834..5908    +  CDS            HBB (fragment): HBB_PONPY - Experimental evidence at transcript level: Swiss-Prot protein existence level 2. Involved in oxygen transport from the lung to the various peripheral tissues. From Pongo pygmaeus (Bornean orangutan).
   5979..6034    +  polyA_signal   β-globin poly(A) signal: rabbit β-globin polyadenylation signal (Gil and Proudfoot, 1987)
   6418..6443    +  misc_feature   SA: splice acceptor site
   7115..7135    +  protein_bind   attB4: mutant version of attB; core recombination site for the Gateway® BP reaction BP Clonase™
   7203..7414    +  promoter       EF-1α core promoter: core promoter for human elongation factor EF-1α
   7415..8353    +  intron         EF-1α intron A: intron upstream of the start codon of human EF-1α
   8380..8400    +  protein_bind   attB1: mutant version of attB; core recombination site for the Gateway® BP reaction BP Clonase™
   8411..9127    +  CDS            EBFP2: EBFP2 is a basic (constitutively fluorescent) blue fluorescent protein published in 2007, derived from Aequorea victoria. It is reported to be a rapidly-maturing monomer with moderate acid sensitivity.
   9135..9159    -  protein_bind   attB2: mutant version of attB; recombination site for the Gateway® BP reaction BP Clonase™
   9163..9243    +  CDS            HBB (fragment): HBB_PONPY - Experimental evidence at transcript level: Swiss-Prot protein existence level 2. Involved in oxygen transport from the lung to the various peripheral tissues. From Pongo pygmaeus (Bornean orangutan).
   9314..9369    +  polyA_signal   β-globin poly(A) signal: rabbit β-globin polyadenylation signal (Gil and Proudfoot, 1987)
   9752..9774    -  protein_bind   lac operator (fragment): The lac repressor binds to the lac operator to inhibit transcription in E. coli. This inhibition can be relieved by adding lactose or isopropyl-β-D-thiogalactopyranoside (IPTG). lac repressor encoded by lacI
   9778..9808    -  promoter       lac promoter: promoter for the E. coli lac operon
   9823..9844    -  protein_bind   CAP binding site: CAP binding activates transcription in the presence of cAMP. E. coli catabolite activator protein
   9857..9896    -  CDS            lacI (fragment): lac repressor; lacI; The lac repressor binds to the lac operator to inhibit transcription in E. coli. This inhibition can be relieved by adding lactose or isopropyl-β-D-thiogalactopyranoside (IPTG).
  10069..10878   +  CDS            KanR: aminoglycoside phosphotransferase; aph(3')-Ia; confers resistance to kanamycin in bacteria or G418 (Geneticin®) in eukaryotes
