[The description below was written by a language model from this plasmid's Addgene catalogue record and pLannotate feature annotations shown in this document.]
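Description:
LSB-hsa-miR-887-3p is a mammalian expression plasmid built on the Low Sensor Backbone (LSB) and designed as a fluorescent sensor of microRNA activity. It is about 11 kb and is propagated in E. coli from a high-copy ColE1/pUC-type origin. It carries both a β-lactamase gene (ampicillin) and an aph(3')-Ia gene (kanamycin), and both antibiotics are used for selection. Residual lac promoter/operator and lacI fragments are also annotated and appear to be backbone remnants.

The payload consists of two parallel transcription units with the same architecture. In each, a human EF-1α core promoter with its intron A drives a fluorescent protein, followed by a rabbit β-globin 3′ region and polyadenylation signal. Gateway attB4, attB1 and attB2 scars flank the promoter and coding modules. The first unit encodes the red protein mKate2 and, per the record, carries the hsa-miR-887-3p target in its 3′ UTR. This target is not separately annotated in the feature table but would fall in the unannotated stretch between mKate2 and the β-globin sequence. The second unit encodes EBFP2 without the target and serves as an internal reference. When miR-887-3p is active in a transfected cell, mKate2 is repressed while EBFP2 is not, so the red-to-blue ratio reports miRNA activity normalised for plasmid dose.

A puromycin N-acetyltransferase gene with its own β-globin poly(A) is present for selection in mammalian cells, although no promoter for it is annotated. The depositor notes that the repeated poly(A) elements make the plasmid inherently unstable. The depositor also notes that the physical plasmid differs slightly from the deposited sequence, with short insertions flanking the puromycin gene that do not impair selection.
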