Addgene plasmid #103746: LSB-hsa-miR-887-3p
Purpose: Used to sense miRNA activity using fluorescence based tools. hsa-miR-887-3p target in 3' UTR of of mKate. miRNA activity can be measured by the repression of mKate2 relative to EBFP2 fluorescent proteins . Plasmid is inherently unstable; please see Depositor Comments
Depositing lab: Ron Weiss. Depositing organization: Massachusetts Institute of Technology. Publication: A mixed antagonistic/synergistic miRNA repression model enables accurate predictions of multi-input miRNA sensor activity. Gam JJ, Babb J, Weiss R. Nat Commun. 2018 Jun 22;9(1):2430. doi: 10.1038/s41467-018-04575-0. PubMed 29934631.
Backbone
  Vector backbone: Low Sensor Backbone (LSB)
  Vector type: Mammalian Expression, Synthetic Biology
Growth in bacteria
  Bacterial resistance: Ampicillin and Kanamycin, 100 & 50 μg/mL
  Growth temperature: 30°C
  Growth strain: NEB Stable
  Copy number: High Copy
Gene/Insert
  Gene/Insert name: hsa-miR-887-3p target
  Species: H. sapiens (human)
  Entrez Gene: MIR887 (a.k.a. MIRN887, hsa-mir-887)
  Promoter: EF-1a
  Cloning method: Gibson Cloning
Terms and licenses: Academic/Nonprofit Terms; Industry Terms: Not Available to Industry
Depositor comments: Please note that this plasmid is inherently unstable due to a repeating poly A element. We recommend performing a diagnostic digest on multiple colonies upon receipt. The depositors would like to note the presence of several discrepancies between the depositor sequence and physical plasmid sequence. In particular, the sequences upstream and downstream of the puromycin coding region have 10 bp insertions which do not affect the ability to perform puromycin selection. The sequences for those regions within the physical plasmids are as follows: Upstream of Puro: GAATTCGACCGCCTGTCTCAAGGTGCCACC; Downstream of Puro: GCTTTGAGACTACGCGTGAATTCACTCCTC. Please contact if you are interested in this plasmid prior to placing an order.
How to cite: LSB-hsa-miR-887-3p was a gift from Ron Weiss (Addgene plasmid # 103746 ; http://n2t.net/addgene:103746 ; RRID:Addgene_103746)
