>Addgene plasmid #103746 | LSB-hsa-miR-887-3p | depositor partial sequence | sequence record 196541 | hsa-miR-887-3p target
CCTCGGGATGGCGCCCGTTCAC
